>Addgene plasmid #147038 | pnEK-NpH_N | depositor full sequence | sequence record 289485 | Full Sequence
TGGCGAATGGG
[124 nt withheld, positions 12-135]
C
[91 nt withheld, positions 137-227]
A
[49 nt withheld, positions 229-277]
CCTTTGACGTTGGAGTCCACGTTCTTT
[37 nt withheld, positions 305-341]
ACCCTATCTCGGTCTATTCTTTTGATTTATAAGGGATTTTGCCGATTTCGGCCTATTGGTTAAAAAATGA
GCTGATTTAACAAAAATTTAACGCGAATTTTAACAAAATATTAACGTTTACAATTTCAGGTGGCACTTTT
CGGGGAAATGTGCGCGGAACCCCTATTTGTTTATTTTTCTAAATACATTCAAATATGTATCCGCTCATGA
ATTAATTCTTAGAAAAACTCATCGAGCATCAAATGAAACTGCAATTTATTCATATCAGGATTATCAATAC
CATATTTTTGAAAAAGCCGTTTCTGTAATGAAGGAGAAAACTCACCGAGGCAGTTCCATAGGATGGCAAG
ATCCTGGTATCGGTCTGCGATTCCGACTCGTCCAACATCAATACAACCTATTAATTTCCCCTCGTCAAAA
ATAAGGTTATCAAGTGAGAAATCACCATGAGTGACGACTGAATCCGGTGAGAATGGCAAAAGTTTATGCA
TTTCTTTCCAGACTTGTTCAACAGGCCAGCCATTACGCTCGTCATCAAAATCACTCGCATCAACCAAACC
GTTATTCATTCGTGATTGCGCCTGAGCGAGACGAAATACGCGATCGCTGTTAAAAGGACAATTACAAACA
GGAATCGAATGCAACCGGCGCAGGAACACTGCCAGCGCATCAACAATATTTTCACCTGAATCAGGATATT
CTTCTAATACCTGGAATGCTGTTTTCCCGGGGATCGCAGTGGTGAGTAACCATGCATCATCAGGAGTACG
GATAAAATGCTTGATGGTCGGAAGAGGCATAAATTCCGTCAGCCAGTTTAGTCTGACCATCTCATCTGTA
ACATCATTGGCAACGCTACCTTTGCCATGTTTCAGAAACAACTCTGGCGCATCGGGCTTCCCATACAATC
GATAGATTGTCGCACCTGATTGCCCGACATTATCGCGAGCCCATTTATACCCATATAAATCAGCATCCAT
GTTGGAATTTAATCGCGGCCTAGAGCAAGACGTTTCCCGTTGAATATGGCTCATAACACCCCTTGTATTA
CTGTTTATGTAAGCAGACAGTTTTATTGTTCATGACCAAAATCCCTTAACGTGAGTTTTCGTTCCACTGA
GCGTCAGACCCCGTAGAAAAGATCAAAGGATCTTCTTGAGATCCTTTTTTTCTGCGCGTAATCTGCTGCT
TGCAAACAAAAAAACCACCGCTACCAGCGGTGGTTTGTTTGCCGGATCAAGAGCTACCAACTCTTTTTCC
GAAGGTAACTGGCTTCAGCAGAGCGCAGATACCAAATACTGTCCTTCTAGTGTAGCCGTAGTTAGGCCAC
CACTTCAAGAACTCTGTAGCACCGCCTACATACCTCGCTCTGCTAATCCTGTTACCAGTGGCTGCTGCCA
GTGGCGATAAGTCGTGTCTTACCGGGTTGGACTCAAGACGATAGTTACCGGATAAGGCGCAGCGGTCGGG
CTGAACGGGGGGTTCGTGCACACAGCCCAGCTTGGAGCGAACGACCTACACCGAACTGAGATACCTACAG
CGTGAGCTATGAGAAAGCGCCACGCTTCCCGAAGGGAGAAAGGCGGACAGGTATCCGGTAAGCGGCAGGG
TCGGAACAGGAGAGCGCACGAGGGAGCTTCCAGGGGGAAACGCCTGGTATCTTTATAGTCCTGTCGGGTT
TCGCCACCTCTGACTTGAGCGTCGATTTTTGTGATGCTCGTCAGGGGGGCGGAGCCTATGGAAAAACGCC
AGCAACGCGGCCTTTTTACGGTTCCTGGCCTTTTGCTGGCCTTTTGCTCACATGTTCTTTCCTGCGTTAT
CCCCTGATTCTGTGGATAACCGTATTACCGCCTTTGAGTGAGCTGATACCGCTCGCCGCAGCCGAACGAC
CGAGCGCAGCGAGTCAGTGAGCGAGGAAGCGGAAGAGCGCCTGATGCGGTATTTTCTCCTTACGCATCTG
TGCGGTATTTCACACCGCATATATGGTGCACTCTCAGTACAATCTGCTCTGATGCCGCATAGTTAAGCCA
GTATACACTCCGCTATCGCTACGTGACTGGGTCATGGCTGCGCCCCGACACCCGCCAACACCCGCTGACG
CGCCCTGACGGGCTTGTCTGCTCCCGGCATCCGCTTACAGACAAGCTGTGACCGTCTCCGGGAGCTGCAT
GTGTCAGAGGTTTTCACCGTCATCACCGAAACGCGCGAGGCAGCTGCGGTAAAGCTCATCAGCGTGGTCG
TGAAGCGATTCACAGATGTCTGCCTGTTCATCCGCGTCCAGCTCGTTGAGTTTCTCCAGAAGCGTTAATG
TCTGGCTTCTGATAAAGCGGGCCATGTTAAGGGCGGTTTTTTCCTGTTTGGTCACTGATGCCTCCGTGTA
AGGGGGATTTCTGTTCATGGGGGTAATGATACCGATGAAACGAGAGAGGATGCTCACGATACGGGTTACT
GATGATGAACATGCCCGGTTACTGGAACGTTGTGAGGGTAAACAACTGGCGGTATGGATGCGGCGGGACC
AGAGAAAAATCACTCAGGGTCAATGCCAGCGCTTCGTTAATACAGATGTAGGTGTTCCACAGGGTAGCCA
GCAGCATCCTGCGATGCAGATCCGGAACATAATGGTGCAGGGCGCTGACTTCCGCGTTTCCAGACTTTAC
GAAACACGGAAACCGAAGACCATTCATGTTGTTGCTCAGGTCGCAGACGTTTTGCAGCAGCAGTCGCTTC
ACGTTCGCTCGCGTATCGGTGATTCATTCTGCTAACCAGTAAGGCAACCCCGCCAGCCTAGCCGGGTCCT
CAACGACAGGAGCACGATCATGCGCACCCGTGGGGCCGCCATGCCGGCGATAATGGCCTGCTTCTCGCCG
AAACGTTTGGTGGCGGGACCAGTGACGAAGGCTTGAGCGAGGGCGTGCAAGATTCCGAATACCGCAAGCG
ACAGGCCGATCATCGTCGCGCTCCAGCGAAAGCGGTCCTCGCCGAAAATGACCCAGAGCGCTGCCGGCAC
CTGTCCTACGAGTTGCATGATAAAGAAGACAGTCATAAGTGCGGCGACGATAGTCATGCCCCGCGCCCAC
CGGAAGGAGCTGACTGGGTTGAAGGCTCTCAAGGGCATCGGTCGAGATCCCGGTGCCTAATGAGTGAGCT
AACTTACATTAATTGCGTTGCGCTCACTGCCCGCTTTCCAGTCGGGAAACCTGTCGTGCCAGCTGCATTA
ATGAATCGGCCAACGCGCGGGGAGAGGCGGTTTGCGTATTGGGCGCCAGGGTGGTTTTTCTTTTCACCAG
TGAGACGGGCAACAGCTGATTGCCCTTCACCGCCTGGCCCTGAGAGAGTTGCAGCAAGCGGTCCACGCTG
GTTTGCCCCAGCAGGCGAAAATCCTGTTTGATGGTGGTTAACGGCGGGATATAACATGAGCTGTCTTCGG
TATCGTCGTATCCCACTACCGAGATATCCGCACCAACGCGCAGCCCGGACTCGGTAATGGCGCGCATTGC
GCCCAGCGCCATCTGATCGTTGGCAACCAGCATCGCAGTGGGAACGATGCCCTCATTCAGCATTTGCATG
GTTTGTTGAAAACCGGACATGGCACTCCAGTCGCCTTCCCGTTCCGCTATCGGCTGAATTTGATTGCGAG
TGAGATATTTATGCCAGCCAGCCAGACGCAGACGCGCCGAGACAGAACTTAATGGGCCCGCTAACAGCGC
GATTTGCTGGTGACCCAATGCGACCAGATGCTCCACGCCCAGTCGCGTACCGTCTTCATGGGAGAAAATA
ATACTGTTGATGGGTGTCTGGTCAGAGACATCAAGAAATAACGCCGGAACATTAGTGCAGGCAGCTTCCA
CAGCAATGGCATCCTGGTCATCCAGCGGATAGTTAATGATCAGCCCACTGACGCGTTGCGCGAGAAGATT
GTGCACCGCCGCTTTACAGGCTTCGACGCCGCTTCGTTCTACCATCGACACCACCACGCTGGCACCCAGT
TGATCGGCGCGAGATTTAATCGCCGCGACAATTTGCGACGGCGCGTGCAGGGCCAGACTGGAGGTGGCAA
CGCCAATCAGCAACGACTGTTTGCCCGCCAGTTGTTGTGCCACGCGGTTGGGAATGTAATTCAGCTCCGC
CATCGCCGCTTCCACTTTTTCCCGCGTTTTCGCAGAAACGTGGCTGGCCTGGTTCACCACGCGGGAAACG
GTCTGATAAGAGACACCGGCATACTCTGCGACATCGTATAACGTTACTGGTTTCACATTCACCACCCTGA
ATTGACTCTCTTCCGGGCGCTATCATGCCATACCGCGAAAGGTTTTGCGCCATTCGATGGTGTCCGGGAT
CTCGACGCTCTCCCTTATGCGACTCCTGCATTAGGAAGCAGCCCAGTAGTAGGTTGAGGCCGTTGAGCAC
CGCCGCCGCAAGGAATGGTGCATGCAAGGAGATGGCGCCCAACAGTCCCCCGGCCACGGGGCCTGCCACC
ATACCCACGCCGAAACAAGCGCTCATGAGCCCGAAGTGGCGAGCCCGATCTTCCCCATCGGTGATGTCGG
CGATATAGGCGCCAGCAACCGCACCTGTGGCGCCGGTGATGCCGGCCACGATGCGTCCGGCGTAGAGGAT
CGAGATCTCGATCCCGCGAAATTAATACGACTCACTATAGGGGAATTGTGAGCGGATAACAATTCCCCAC
TAGTAATAATTTTGTTTAACTTTAAGAAGGAGATATACCATGGGCAGCAGCCATCATCATCATCATCACA
GCAGCGGTACCGGCAGCGGCCTGGAAGTTCTGTTCCAGGGGCCCCATATGCTCGAGCTTAAGCAATTGGG
ATCCTAATAGTCTAGAGCTAGCCCTAGGAGATCCGGCTGCTAACAAAGCCCGAAAGGAAGCTGAGTTGGC
TGCTGCCACCGCTGAGCAATAACTAGCATAACCCCTTGGGGCCTCTAAACGGGTCTTGAGGGGTTTTTTG
CTGAAAGGAGGAACTATATCCGGAT
Features (pLannotate 1.2.2; 18 found; start..end, strand, type, name):
     12..467     +  rep_origin     f1 ori (sequence partly withheld): f1 bacteriophage origin of replication; arrow indicates direction of (+) strand synthesis
    494..551     +  promoter       AmpR promoter (fragment): bla
    560..1375    -  CDS            KanR: aminoglycoside phosphotransferase; aph(3')-Ia; confers resistance to kanamycin in bacteria or G418 (Geneticin®) in eukaryotes
   1497..2085    +  rep_origin     ori: high-copy-number ColE1/pMB1/pBR322/pUC origin of replication
   2271..2413    -  misc_feature   bom: basis of mobility region from pBR322
   2515..2706    -  CDS            rop: Rop protein, which maintains plasmids at low copy number; rop
   2723..3103    +  CDS            YPB1_ECOLX: Protein predicted: Swiss-Prot protein existence level 4. From Escherichia coli.
   3175..3466    -  CDS            TcR (fragment): tetracycline efflux protein; tet; confers resistance to tetracycline
   3481..3502    -  protein_bind   CAP binding site: CAP binding activates transcription in the presence of cAMP. E. coli catabolite activator protein
   3515..4597    -  CDS            lacI: lac repressor; lacI; The lac repressor binds to the lac operator to inhibit transcription in E. coli. This inhibition can be relieved by adding lactose or isopropyl-β-D-thiogalactopyranoside (IPTG).
   4598..4675    -  promoter       lacI promoter: lacI
   4683..4962    -  CDS            TcR (fragment): tetracycline efflux protein; tet; confers resistance to tetracycline
   4984..5002    +  promoter       T7 promoter: promoter for bacteriophage T7 RNA polymerase
   5003..5027    +  protein_bind   lac operator: The lac repressor binds to the lac operator to inhibit transcription in E. coli. This inhibition can be relieved by adding lactose or isopropyl-β-D-thiogalactopyranoside (IPTG). lac repressor encoded by lacI
   5042..5064    +  RBS            RBS: efficient ribosome binding site from bacteriophage T7 gene 10 (Olins and Rangwala, 1989)
   5083..5099    +  CDS            capTEV™ (fragment): composite tag for in vivo biotinylation, TEV protease cleavage, and 6xHis tagging
   5207..5256    +  CDS            SET1 (fragment): solubility-enhancement tag derived from T7 phage gene 10B
   5264..5311    +  terminator     T7 terminator: transcription terminator for bacteriophage T7 RNA polymerase
