[The description below was written by a language model from this plasmid's Addgene catalogue record and pLannotate feature annotations shown in this document.]
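Description:
pnEK-NpH_N is an empty bacterial expression backbone of about 5.3 kb, built on the pnEK vector and laid out much like a pET-type plasmid. It is maintained in E. coli through a ColE1/pMB1-family origin accompanied by the pBR322 bom region and the rop gene. Rop restrains plasmid copy number, in keeping with the catalogue listing of the vector as low copy. Selection is by kanamycin, conferred by the aph(3')-Ia aminoglycoside phosphotransferase gene. An f1 phage origin is also present, which in principle allows single-stranded DNA production. Short tetracycline-resistance fragments and a predicted E. coli open reading frame appear to be non-functional remnants of the pBR322 ancestry.

The expression cassette consists of a T7 promoter followed directly by a lac operator, the strong ribosome binding site from T7 gene 10, a cloning region and a T7 terminator. A lacI gene under its own promoter supplies the repressor. Transcription therefore depends on a host that provides T7 RNA polymerase, and it is held off until induced with IPTG or lactose. No insert is recorded. Just downstream of the ribosome binding site, the annotation picks up only a very short match to a composite tag that includes a 6xHis and protease cleavage element. This may indicate a small N-terminal affinity tag, but the record does not define the tag or any cleavage site. A brief match to a T7 gene 10-derived sequence lies before the terminator. The associated publication concerns co-expression strategies for assembling multiprotein complexes, so the vector is presumably intended for cloning a gene of interest for inducible production, alone or alongside compatible plasmids.
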