Addgene plasmid #147038: pnEK-NpH_N
Purpose: (Empty Backbone) Bacterial Expression vector
Depositing lab: Elisa Izaurralde. Depositing organization: Max Planck Institute for Developmental Biology. Publication: Deciphering correct strategies for multiprotein complex assembly by co-expression: application to complexes as large as the histone octamer. Diebold ML, Fribourg S, Koch M, Metzger T, Romier C. J Struct Biol. 2011 Aug;175(2):178-88. doi: 10.1016/j.jsb.2011.02.001. Epub 2011 Feb 12. PubMed 21320604.
Backbone
  Vector backbone: pnEK
  Vector type: Bacterial Expression
Growth in bacteria
  Bacterial resistance: Kanamycin, 50 μg/mL
  Growth temperature: 37°C
  Growth strain: DH5alpha
  Copy number: Low Copy
Gene/Insert
  Gene/Insert name: None
Terms and licenses: Academic/Nonprofit Terms; Industry Terms: Not Available to Industry
Depositor comments: Plasmids from this collection were made available to the research community and donated after the lab closed. Please note that the sequence provided by the depositing laboratory may be theoretical/predicted or based on Sanger sequencing results. There may be discrepancies between sequencing results obtained by Addgene and the depositor sequence. If an Addgene verified sequence is not available, please contact before placing your order to request that our lab fully sequence the plasmid.
How to cite: pnEK-NpH_N was a gift from Elisa Izaurralde (Addgene plasmid # 147038 ; http://n2t.net/addgene:147038 ; RRID:Addgene_147038)
